Addgene plasmid #251686: lentiCRISPR v2-sgETS1-2
Purpose: gRNA to knock out ETS1 in mammalian cells
Depositing lab: Boyi Gan. Depositing organization: University of Texas MD Anderson Cancer Center. Publication: Radiotherapy promotes cuproptosis and synergizes with cuproptosis inducers to overcome tumor radioresistance. Lei G, Sun M, Cheng J, Ye R, Lu Z, Horbath A, Huo D, Wu S, Alapati A, Aggarwal S, Xu Z, Mao C, Yan Y, Yao J, Li Q, Chen X, Lee H, Zhuang L, Jiang D, Pataer A, Roth JA, Navin N, Koong AC, You MJ, Lin SH, Gan B. Cancer Cell. 2025 Jun 9;43(6):1076-1092.e5. doi: 10.1016/j.ccell.2025.03.031. Epub 2025 Apr 10. PubMed 40215978.
Backbone
  Vector backbone: lentiCRISPR v2
  Backbone manufacturer: Feng Zhang (Addgene #52961)
  Backbone size w/o insert (bp): 12000
  Vector type: Lentiviral, CRISPR
  Selectable markers: Puromycin
Growth in bacteria
  Bacterial resistance: Ampicillin, 100 μg/mL
  Growth temperature: 37°C
  Growth strain: NEB Stable
  Copy number: High Copy
Gene/Insert
  Gene/Insert name: ETS1 ETS proto-oncogene 1, transcription factor
  gRNA/shRNA sequence: GGGTCTCGGAGAATGACCGA
  Species: H. sapiens (human)
  Entrez Gene: ETS1 (a.k.a. ETS-1, EWSR2, c-ets-1, p54)
  Cloning method: Restriction Enzyme; 5′ cloning site unknown (unknown if destroyed)
Terms and licenses: Academic/Nonprofit Terms; Industry Terms: Not Available to Industry
How to cite: lentiCRISPR v2-sgETS1-2 was a gift from Boyi Gan (Addgene plasmid # 251686 ; http://n2t.net/addgene:251686 ; RRID:Addgene_251686)
