[The description below was written by a language model from this plasmid's Addgene catalogue record and pLannotate feature annotations shown in this document.]
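Description:
lentiCRISPR v2-sgETS1-2 is a one-vector lentiviral CRISPR construct built on the lentiCRISPR v2 backbone and designed to knock out the human transcription factor gene ETS1 (ETS proto-oncogene 1) in mammalian cells. It is propagated in E. coli as a high-copy plasmid through a ColE1/pUC-type origin with ampicillin selection (AmpR). The backbone outside the viral region also carries an f1 origin and an SV40/EM7-driven bleomycin/Zeocin resistance cassette. The sequenced record is about 13 kb.

The transfer cassette is a third-generation, self-inactivating HIV-1 design. A CMV enhancer/promoter fused to a truncated 5' LTR drives Tat-independent production of the genomic RNA. The Ψ packaging signal, a partial gag sequence, the RRE and the cPPT/CTS support encapsidation, Rev-dependent nuclear export and nuclear import. The ΔU3 3' LTR inactivates LTR promoter activity after integration.

Between the LTRs sit two expression units. In the first, a human U6 RNA polymerase III promoter transcribes the ETS1-targeting spacer joined to the S. pyogenes gRNA scaffold. In the second, an EF-1α core promoter drives S. pyogenes Cas9 followed by puromycin N-acetyltransferase, with a WPRE downstream to enhance transcript expression. The link between the Cas9 and PuroR coding regions is not annotated in the feature table, and the cloning sites used for the guide are not recorded.

Packaged into lentivirus with helper plasmids, the construct delivers the nuclease, guide and puromycin marker together, so stably transduced, ETS1-disrupted cell populations can be selected. The "-2" in the name suggests it is one of several guides against the same gene. The associated work concerns cuproptosis and tumour radioresistance.
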