Features (pLannotate 1.2.2; 33 found; start..end, strand, type, name):
      1..589     +  rep_origin     ori: high-copy-number ColE1/pMB1/pBR322/pUC origin of replication
    772..864     +  CDS            lacI (fragment): lac repressor; lacI; The lac repressor binds to the lac operator to inhibit transcription in E. coli. This inhibition can be relieved by adding lactose or isopropyl-β-D-thiogalactopyranoside (IPTG).
    877..898     +  protein_bind   CAP binding site: CAP binding activates transcription in the presence of cAMP. E. coli catabolite activator protein
    913..943     +  promoter       lac promoter: promoter for the E. coli lac operon
    947..969     +  protein_bind   lac operator (fragment): The lac repressor binds to the lac operator to inhibit transcription in E. coli. This inhibition can be relieved by adding lactose or isopropyl-β-D-thiogalactopyranoside (IPTG). lac repressor encoded by lacI
   1040..1161    -  polyA_signal   SV40 poly(A) signal: SV40 polyadenylation signal
   1156..1281    -  CDS            ble (fragment): BLE_KLEPN - Experimental evidence at protein level: Swiss-Prot protein existence level 1. Binding protein with a strong affinity to the bleomycin family of antibiotics. Binds to CL990; an antimitotic-antibiotic compound. From Klebsiella pneumoniae.
   1291..1665    -  CDS            BleoR: antibiotic-binding protein; Sh ble from Streptoalloteichus hindustanus; confers resistance to bleomycin, phleomycin, and Zeocin™
   1684..1731    -  promoter       EM7 promoter: synthetic bacterial promoter&nbsp
   1779..2108    -  promoter       SV40 promoter: SV40 enhancer and early promoter
   2122..2550    -  rep_origin     f1 ori (sequence partly withheld): f1 bacteriophage origin of replication; arrow indicates direction of (+) strand synthesis
   2571..2592    -  promoter       SV40 promoter (fragment): SV40 enhancer and early promoter
   2596..2820    -  polyA_signal   bGH poly(A) signal: bovine growth hormone polyadenylation signal
   2852..3085    -  LTR            3' LTR (ΔU3): self-inactivating 3' long terminal repeat (LTR) from HIV-1
   3087..3106    -  misc_feature   cPPT/CTS (fragment): central polypurine tract and central termination sequence of HIV-1
   3157..3745    -  misc_feature   WPRE: woodchuck hepatitis virus posttranscriptional regulatory element
   3761..4358    -  CDS            PuroR (fragment): puromycin N-acetyltransferase; pac from Streptomyces; confers resistance to puromycin
   4496..8599    -  CDS            Cas9: Cas9 (Csn1) endonuclease from the Streptococcus pyogenes Type II CRISPR/Cas system generates RNA-guided double strand breaks in DNA
   8624..8835    -  promoter       EF-1α core promoter: core promoter for human elongation factor EF-1α
   8861..8879    -  CDS            small t antigen (fragment): SV40 (simian virus 40) small t antigen
   8897..8972    -  misc_RNA       gRNA scaffold: guide RNA scaffold for the Streptococcus pyogenes CRISPR/Cas9 system
   9002..9242    -  promoter       U6 promoter: RNA polymerase III promoter for human U6 snRNA
   9293..9410    -  misc_feature   cPPT/CTS: central polypurine tract and central termination sequence of HIV-1
   9460..9560    -  CDS            Rev (fragment): human immunodeficiency virus 1 (HIV-1) Rev protein; rev; enhances nuclear export of unspliced and incompletely spliced viral mRNAs
   9937..10170   -  misc_feature   RRE: The Rev response element (RRE) of HIV-1 allows for Rev-dependent mRNA export from the nucleus to the cytoplasm.
  10316..10679   -  CDS            HIV-1 gag (fragment): gag protein from human immunodeficiency virus 1; gag
  10663..10788   -  misc_feature   HIV-1 Ψ: packaging signal of human immunodeficiency virus type 1
  10835..11015   -  LTR            5' LTR (truncated): truncated 5' long terminal repeat (LTR) from HIV-1
  11033..11232   -  promoter       CMV promoter: human cytomegalovirus (CMV) immediate early promoter
  11233..11612   -  enhancer       CMV enhancer: human cytomegalovirus immediate early enhancer
  11767..11819   +  misc_feature   bom (fragment): basis of mobility region from pBR322
  11878..11982   +  promoter       AmpR promoter: bla
  11983..12843   +  CDS            AmpR: β-lactamase; bla; confers resistance to ampicillin, carbenicillin, and related antibiotics
>Addgene plasmid #251686 | lentiCRISPR v2-sgETS1-2 | addgene full sequence | sequence record 498905 | Addgene NGS Result
TTGAGATCCTTTTTTTCTGCGCGTAATCTGCTGCTTGCAAACAAAAAAACCACCGCTACCAGCGGTGGTT
TGTTTGCCGGATCAAGAGCTACCAACTCTTTTTCCGAAGGTAACTGGCTTCAGCAGAGCGCAGATACCAA
ATACTGTTCTTCTAGTGTAGCCGTAGTTAGGCCACCACTTCAAGAACTCTGTAGCACCGCCTACATACCT
CGCTCTGCTAATCCTGTTACCAGTGGCTGCTGCCAGTGGCGATAAGTCGTGTCTTACCGGGTTGGACTCA
AGACGATAGTTACCGGATAAGGCGCAGCGGTCGGGCTGAACGGGGGGTTCGTGCACACAGCCCAGCTTGG
AGCGAACGACCTACACCGAACTGAGATACCTACAGCGTGAGCTATGAGAAAGCGCCACGCTTCCCGAAGG
GAGAAAGGCGGACAGGTATCCGGTAAGCGGCAGGGTCGGAACAGGAGAGCGCACGAGGGAGCTTCCAGGG
GGAAACGCCTGGTATCTTTATAGTCCTGTCGGGTTTCGCCACCTCTGACTTGAGCGTCGATTTTTGTGAT
GCTCGTCAGGGGGGCGGAGCCTATGGAAAAACGCCAGCAACGCGGCCTTTTTACGGTTCCTGGCCTTTTG
CTGGCCTTTTGCTCACATGTTCTTTCCTGCGTTATCCCCTGATTCTGTGGATAACCGTATTACCGCCTTT
GAGTGAGCTGATACCGCTCGCCGCAGCCGAACGACCGAGCGCAGCGAGTCAGTGAGCGAGGAAGCGGAAG
AGCGCCCAATACGCAAACCGCCTCTCCCCGCGCGTTGGCCGATTCATTAATGCAGCTGGCACGACAGGTT
TCCCGACTGGAAAGCGGGCAGTGAGCGCAACGCAATTAATGTGAGTTAGCTCACTCATTAGGCACCCCAG
GCTTTACACTTTATGCTTCCGGCTCGTATGTTGTGTGGAATTGTGAGCGGATAACAATTTCACACAGGAA
ACAGCTATGACCATGATTACGCCAAGCTCTAGCTAGAGGTCGACGGTATACAGACATGATAAGATACATT
GATGAGTTTGGACAAACCACAACTAGAATGCAGTGAAAAAAATGCTTTATTTGTGAAATTTGTGATGCTA
TTGCTTTATTTGTAACCATTATAAGCTGCAATAAACAAGTTGGGGTGGGCGAAGAACTCCAGCATGAGAT
CCCCGCGCTGGAGGATCATCCAGCCGGCGTCCCGGAAAACGATTCCGAAGCCCAACCTTTCATAGAAGGC
GGCGGTGGAATCGAAATCTCGTAGCACGTGTCAGTCCTGCTCCTCGGCCACGAAGTGCACGCAGTTGCCG
GCCGGGTCGCGCAGGGCGAACTCCCGCCCCCACGGCTGCTCGCCGATCTCGGTCATGGCCGGCCCGGAGG
CGTCCCGGAAGTTCGTGGACACGACCTCCGACCACTCGGCGTACAGCTCGTCCAGGCCGCGCACCCACAC
CCAGGCCAGGGTGTTGTCCGGCACCACCTGGTCCTGGACCGCGCTGATGAACAGGGTCACGTCGTCCCGG
ACCACACCGGCGAAGTCGTCCTCCACGAAGTCCCGGGAGAACCCGAGCCGGTCGGTCCAGAACTCGACCG
CTCCGGCGACGTCGCGCGCGGTGAGCACCGGAACGGCACTGGTCAACTTGGCCATGGTTTAGTTCCTCAC
CTTGTCGTATTATACTATGCCGATATACTATGCCGATGATTAATTGTCAACACGTGCTGATCAGATCCGA
AAATGGATATACAAGCTCCCGGGAGCTTTTTGCAAAAGCCTAGGCCTCCAAAAAAGCCTCCTCACTACTT
CTGGAATAGCTCAGAGGCAGAGGCGGCCTCGGCCTCTGCATAAATAAAAAAAATTAGTCAGCCATGGGGC
GGAGAATGGGCGGAACTGGGCGGAGTTAGGGGCGGGATGGGCGGAGTTAGGGGCGGGACTATGGTTGCTG
ACTAATTGAGATGCATGCTTTGCATACTTCTGCCTGCTGGGGAGCCTGGGGACTTTCCACACCTGGTTGC
TGACTAATTGAGATGCATGCTTTGCATACTTCTGCCTGCTGGGGAGCCTGGGGACTTTCCACACCCTAAC
TGACACACATTCCACAGAATTAATTCGCGTTAAATTTTTGTTAAATCAGCTCATTTTTTAACCAATAGGC
CGAAATCGGCAAAATCCCTTATAAATCAAAAGAATAGACCGAGATAGGGT
[37 nt withheld, positions 2221-2257]
AAAGAACGTGGACTCCAACGTCAAAGG
[49 nt withheld, positions 2285-2333]
T
[91 nt withheld, positions 2335-2425]
G
[124 nt withheld, positions 2427-2550]
GGGGATACCCCCTAGAGCCCCAGCTGGTTCTTTCCGCCTCAGAAGCCATAGAGCCCACCGCATCCCCAGC
ATGCCTGCTATTGTCTTCCCAATCCTCCCCCTTGCTGTCCTGCCCCACCCCACCCCCCAGAATAGAATGA
CACCTACTCAGACAATGCGATGCAATTTCCTCATTTTATTAGGAAAGGACAGTGGGAGTGGCACCTTCCA
GGGTCAAGGAAGGCACGGGGGAGGGGCAAACAACAGATGGCTGGCAACTAGAAGGCACAGTCGAGGCTGA
TCAGCGGGTTTAAACGGGCCCTGCTAGAGATTTTCCACACTGACTAAAAGGGTCTGAGGGATCTCTAGTT
ACCAGAGTCACACAACAGACGGGCACACACTACTTGAAGCACTCAAGGCAAGCTTTATTGAGGCTTAAGC
AGTGGGTTCCCTAGTTAGCCAGAGAGCTCCCAGGCTCAGATCTGGTCTAACCAGAGAGACCCAGTACAAG
CAAAAAGCAGATCTTGTCTTCGTTGGGAGTGAATTAGCCCTTCCAGTCCCCCCTTTTCTTTTAAAAAGTG
GCTAAGATCTACAGCTGCCTTGTAAGTCATTGGTCTTAAAGTCGACGCGGGGAGGCGGCCCAAAGGGAGA
TCCGACTCGTCTGAGGGCGAAGGCGAAGACGCGGAAGAGGCCGCAGAGCCGGCAGCAGGCCGCGGGAAGG
AAGGTCCGCTGGATTGAGGGCCGAAGGGACGTAGCAGAAGGACGTCCCGCGCAGAATCCAGGTGGCAACA
CAGGCGAGCAGCCAAGGAAAGGACGATGATTTCCCCGACAACACCACGGAATTGTCAGTGCCCAACAGCC
GAGCCCCTGTCCAGCAGCGGGCAAGGCAGGCGGCGATGAGTTCCGCCGTGGCAATAGGGAGGGGGAAAGC
GAAAGTCCCGGAAAGGAGCTGACAGGTGGTGGCAATGCCCCAACCAGTGGGGGTTGCGTCAGCAAACACA
GTGCACACCACGCCACGTTGCCTGACAACGGGCCACAACTCCTCATAAAGAGACAGCAACCAGGATTTAT
ACAAGGAGGAGAAAATGAAAGCCATACGGGAAGCAATAGCATGATACAAAGGCATTAAAGCAGCGTATCC
ACATAGCGTAAAAGGAGCAACATAGTTAAGAATACCAGTCAATCTTTCACAAATTTTGTAATCCAGAGGT
TGATTGTCGACTTAACGCGTTCAGGCACCGGGCTTGCGGGTCATGCACCAGGTGCGCGGTCCTTCGGGCA
CCTCGACGTCGGCGGTGACGGTGAAGCCGAGCCGCTCGTAGAAGGGGAGGTTGCGGGGCGCGGAGGTCTC
CAGGAAGGCGGGCACCCCGGCGCGCTCGGCCGCCTCCACTCCGGGGAGCACGACGGCGCTGCCCAGACCC
TTGCCCTGGTGGTCGGGCGAGACTCCGACGGTGGCCAGGAACCACGCGGGCTCCTTGGGCCGGTGCGGCG
CCAGGAGGCCTTCCATCTGTTGCTGCGCGGCCAGCCGGGAACCGCTCAACTCGGCCATGCGCGGGCCGAT
CTCGGCGAACACCGCCCCCGCTTCGACGCTCTCCGGCGTGGTCCAGACCGCCACCGCGGCGCCGTCGTCC
GCGACCCACACCTTGCCGATGTCGAGCCCGACGCGCGTGAGGAAGAGTTCTTGCAGCTCGGTGACCCGCT
CGATGTGGCGGTCCGGATCGACGGTGTGGCGCGTGGCGGGGTAGTCGGCGAACGCGGCGGCGAGGGTGCG
TACGGCCCTGGGGACGTCGTCGCGGGTGGCGAGGCGCACCGTGGGCTTGTACTCGGTCGGTCCAGGATTC
TCTTCGACATCTCCGGCTTGTTTCAGCAGAGAGAAGTTTGTTGCGCCGGATCCCTTATCGTCATCGTCTT
TGTAATCTTTCTTCTTCTTAGCCTGTCCAGCCTTCTTTGTGGCGGCAGGTCGCTTGTCGCCTCCCAGCTG
AGACAGGTCGATCCGTGTCTCGTACAGGCCGGTGATGCTCTGGTGGATCAGGGTGGCGTCCAGCACCTCT
TTGGTGCTGGTGTACCTCTTCCGGTCGATGGTGGTGTCAAAGTACTTGAAGGCGGCAGGGGCTCCCAGAT
TGGTCAGGGTAAACAGGTGGATGATATTCTCGGCCTGCTCTCTGATGGGCTTATCCCGGTGCTTGTTGTA
GGCGGACAGCACTTTGTCCAGATTAGCGTCGGCCAGGATCACTCTCTTGGAGAACTCGCTGATCTGCTCG
ATGATCTCGTCCAGGTAGTGCTTGTGCTGTTCCACAAACAGCTGTTTCTGCTCATTATCCTCGGGGGAGC
CCTTCAGCTTCTCATAGTGGCTGGCCAGGTACAGGAAGTTCACATATTTGGAGGGCAGGGCCAGTTCGTT
TCCCTTCTGCAGTTCGCCGGCAGAGGCCAGCATTCTCTTCCGGCCGTTTTCCAGCTCGAACAGGGAGTAC
TTAGGCAGCTTGATGATCAGGTCCTTTTTCACTTCTTTGTAGCCCTTGGCTTCCAGAAAGTCGATGGGAT
TCTTCTCGAAGCTGCTTCTTTCCATGATGGTGATCCCCAGCAGCTCTTTCACACTCTTCAGTTTCTTGGA
CTTGCCCTTTTCCACTTTGGCCACCACCAGCACAGAATAGGCCACGGTGGGGCTGTCGAAGCCGCCGTAC
TTCTTAGGGTCCCAGTCCTTCTTTCTGGCGATCAGCTTATCGCTGTTCCTCTTGGGCAGGATAGACTCTT
TGCTGAAGCCGCCTGTCTGCACCTCGGTCTTTTTCACGATATTCACTTGGGGCATGCTCAGCACTTTCCG
CACGGTGGCAAAATCCCGGCCCTTATCCCACACGATCTCCCCGGTTTCGCCGTTTGTCTCGATCAGAGGC
CGCTTCCGGATCTCGCCGTTGGCCAGGGTAATCTCGGTCTTGAAAAAGTTCATGATGTTGCTGTAGAAGA
AGTACTTGGCGGTAGCCTTGCCGATTTCCTGCTCGCTCTTGGCGATCATCTTCCGCACGTCGTACACCTT
GTAGTCGCCGTACACGAACTCGCTTTCCAGCTTAGGGTACTTTTTGATCAGGGCGGTTCCCACGACGGCG
TTCAGGTAGGCGTCGTGGGCGTGGTGGTAGTTGTTGATCTCGCGCACTTTGTAAAACTGGAAATCCTTCC
GGAAATCGGACACCAGCTTGGACTTCAGGGTGATCACTTTCACTTCCCGGATCAGCTTGTCATTCTCGTC
GTACTTAGTGTTCATCCGGGAGTCCAGGATCTGTGCCACGTGCTTTGTGATCTGCCGGGTTTCCACCAGC
TGTCTCTTGATGAAGCCGGCCTTATCCAGTTCGCTCAGGCCGCCTCTCTCGGCCTTGGTCAGATTGTCGA
ACTTTCTCTGGGTAATCAGCTTGGCGTTCAGCAGCTGCCGCCAGTAGTTCTTCATCTTCTTCACGACCTC
TTCGGAGGGCACGTTGTCGCTCTTGCCCCGGTTCTTGTCGCTTCTGGTCAGCACCTTGTTGTCGATGGAG
TCGTCCTTCAGAAAGCTCTGAGGCACGATATGGTCCACATCGTAGTCGGACAGCCGGTTGATGTCCAGTT
CCTGGTCCACGTACATATCCCGCCCATTCTGCAGGTAGTACAGGTACAGCTTCTCGTTCTGCAGCTGGGT
GTTTTCCACGGGGTGTTCTTTCAGGATCTGGCTGCCCAGCTCTTTGATGCCCTCTTCGATCCGCTTCATT
CTCTCGCGGCTGTTCTTCTGTCCCTTCTGGGTGGTCTGGTTCTCTCTGGCCATTTCGATCACGATGTTCT
CGGGCTTGTGCCGGCCCATCACTTTCACGAGCTCGTCCACCACCTTCACTGTCTGCAGGATGCCCTTCTT
AATGGCGGGGCTGCCGGCCAGATTGGCAATGTGCTCGTGCAGGCTATCGCCCTGGCCGGACACCTGGGCT
TTCTGGATGTCCTCTTTAAAGGTCAGGCTGTCGTCGTGGATCAGCTGCATGAAGTTTCTGTTGGCGAAGC
CGTCGGACTTCAGGAAATCCAGGATTGTCTTGCCGGACTGCTTGTCCCGGATGCCGTTGATCAGCTTCCG
GCTCAGCCTGCCCCAGCCGGTGTATCTCCGCCGCTTCAGCTGCTTCATCACTTTGTCGTCGAACAGGTGG
GCATAGGTTTTCAGCCGTTCCTCGATCATCTCTCTGTCCTCAAACAGTGTCAGGGTCAGCACGATATCTT
CCAGAATGTCCTCGTTTTCCTCATTGTCCAGGAAGTCCTTGTCCTTGATAATTTTCAGCAGATCGTGGTA
TGTGCCCAGGGAGGCGTTGAACCGATCTTCCACGCCGGAGATTTCCACGGAGTCGAAGCACTCGATTTTC
TTGAAGTAGTCCTCTTTCAGCTGCTTCACGGTCACTTTCCGGTTGGTCTTGAACAGCAGGTCCACGATGG
CCTTTTTCTGCTCGCCGCTCAGGAAGGCGGGCTTTCTCATTCCCTCGGTCACGTATTTCACTTTGGTCAG
CTCGTTATACACGGTGAAGTACTCGTACAGCAGGCTGTGCTTGGGCAGCACCTTCTCGTTGGGCAGGTTC
TTATCGAAGTTGGTCATCCGCTCGATGAAGCTCTGGGCGGAAGCGCCCTTGTCCACCACTTCCTCGAAGT
TCCAGGGGGTGATGGTTTCCTCGCTCTTTCTGGTCATCCAGGCGAATCTGCTGTTTCCCCTGGCCAGAGG
GCCCACGTAGTAGGGGATGCGGAAGGTCAGGATCTTCTCGATCTTTTCCCGGTTGTCCTTCAGGAATGGG
TAAAAATCTTCCTGCCGCCGCAGAATGGCGTGCAGCTCTCCCAGGTGGATCTGGTGGGGGATGCTGCCGT
TGTCGAAGGTCCGCTGCTTCCGCAGCAGGTCCTCTCTGTTCAGCTTCACGAGCAGTTCCTCGGTGCCGTC
CATCTTTTCCAGGATGGGCTTGATGAACTTGTAGAACTCTTCCTGGCTGGCTCCGCCGTCAATGTAGCCG
GCGTAGCCGTTCTTGCTCTGGTCGAAGAAAATCTCTTTGTACTTCTCAGGCAGCTGCTGCCGCACGAGAG
CTTTCAGCAGGGTCAGGTCCTGGTGGTGCTCGTCGTATCTCTTGATCATAGAGGCGCTCAGGGGGGCCTT
GGTGATCTCGGTGTTCACTCTCAGGATGTCGCTCAGCAGGATGGCGTCGGACAGGTTCTTGGCGGCCAGA
AACAGGTCGGCGTACTGGTCGCCGATCTGGGCCAGCAGGTTGTCCAGGTCGTCGTCGTAGGTGTCCTTGC
TCAGCTGCAGTTTGGCATCCTCGGCCAGGTCGAAGTTGCTCTTGAAGTTGGGGGTCAGGCCCAGGCTCAG
GGCAATCAGGTTTCCGAACAGGCCATTCTTCTTCTCGCCGGGCAGCTGGGCGATCAGATTTTCCAGCCGT
CTGCTCTTGCTCAGTCTGGCAGACAGGATGGCCTTGGCGTCCACGCCGCTGGCGTTGATGGGGTTTTCCT
CGAACAGCTGGTTGTAGGTCTGCACCAGCTGGATGAACAGCTTGTCCACGTCGCTGTTGTCGGGGTTCAG
GTCGCCCTCGATCAGGAAGTGGCCCCGGAACTTGATCATGTGGGCCAGGGCCAGATAGATCAGCCGCAGG
TCGGCCTTGTCGGTGCTGTCCACCAGTTTCTTTCTCAGGTGGTAGATGGTGGGGTACTTCTCGTGGTAGG
CCACCTCGTCCACGATGTTGCCGAAGATGGGGTGCCGCTCGTGCTTCTTATCCTCTTCCACCAGGAAGGA
CTCTTCCAGTCTGTGGAAGAAGCTGTCGTCCACCTTGGCCATCTCGTTGCTGAAGATCTCTTGCAGATAG
CAGATCCGGTTCTTCCGTCTGGTGTATCTTCTTCTGGCGGTTCTCTTCAGCCGGGTGGCCTCGGCTGTTT
CGCCGCTGTCGAACAGCAGGGCTCCGATCAGGTTCTTCTTGATGCTGTGCCGGTCGGTGTTGCCCAGCAC
CTTGAATTTCTTGCTGGGCACCTTGTACTCGTCGGTGATCACGGCCCAGCCCACAGAGTTGGTGCCGATG
TCCAGGCCGATGCTGTACTTCTTGTCCATGGTGGCAGCGCTCTAGAACCGGTCCTGTGTTCTGGCGGCAA
ACCCGTTGCGAAAAAGAACGTTCACGGCGACTACTGCACTTATATACGGTTCTCCCCCACCCTCGGGAAA
AAGGCGGAGCCAGTACACGACATCACTTTCCCAGTTTACCCCGCGCCACCTTCTCTAGGCACCGGATCAA
TTGCCGACCCCTCCCCCCAACTTCTCGGGGACTGTGGGCGATGTGCGCTCTGCCCACTGACGGGCACCGG
AGCCAATTCCCACTCCTTTCAAGACCTAGCTAGCGAATTCAAAAAAGCACCGACTCGGTGCCACTTTTTC
AAGTTGATAACGGACTAGCCTTATTTTAACTTGCTATTTCTAGCTCTAAAACTCGGTCATTCTCCGAGAC
CCCGGTGTTTCGTCCTTTCCACAAGATATATAAAGCCAAGAAATCGAAATACTTTCAAGTTACGGTAAGC
ATATGATAGTCCATTTTAAAACATAATTTTAAAACTGCAAACTACCCAAGAAATTATTACTTTCTACGTC
ACGTATTTTGTACTAATATCTTTGTGTTTACAGTCAAATTAATTCTAATTATCTCTCTAACAGCCTTGTA
TCGTATATGCAAATATGAAGGAATCATGGGAAATAGGCCCTCGGTACCTTAATTAACCAAACTGGATCTC
TGCTGTCCCTGTAATAAACCCGAAAATTTTGAATTTTTGTAATTTGTTTTTGTAATTCTTTAGTTTGTAT
GTCTGTTGCTATTATGTCTACTATTCTTTCCCCTGCACTGTACCCCCCAATCCCCCCTTTTCTTTTAAAA
TTGTGGATGAATACTGCCATTTGTCTGCAGAATTGGCGCACGCAGTGCCGATCCGTTCACTAATCGAATG
GATCTGTCTCTGTCTCTCTCTCCACCTTCTTCTTCTATTCCTTCGGGCCTGTCGGGTCCCCTCGGGGTTG
GGAGGTGGGTCTGAAACGATAATGGTGAATATCCCTGCCTAACTCTATTCACTATAGAAAGTACAGCAAA
AACTATTCTTAAACCTACCAAGCCTCCTACTATCATTATGAATAATTTTATATACCACAGCCAATTTGTT
ATGTTAAACCAATTCCACAAACTTGCCCATTTATCTAATTCCAATAATTCTTGTTCATTCTTTTCTTGCT
GGTTTTGCGATTCTTCAATTAAGGAGTGTATTAAGCTTGTGTAATTGTTAATTTCTCTGTCCCACTCCAT
CCAGGTCGTGTGATTCCAAATCTGTTCCAGAGATTTATTACTCCAACTAGCATTCCAAGGCACAGCAGTG
GTGCAAATGAGTTTTCCAGAGCAACCCCAAATCCCCAGGAGCTGTTGATCCTTTAGGTATCTTTCCACAG
CCAGGATTCTTGCCTGGAGCTGCTTGATGCCCCAGACTGTGAGTTGCAACAGATGCTGTTGCGCCTCAAT
AGCCCTCAGCAAATTGTTCTGCTGCTGCACTATACCAGACAATAATTGTCTGGCCTGTACCGTCAGCGTC
ATTGACGCTGCGCCCATAGTGCTTCCTGCTGCTCCCAAGAACCCAAGGAACAAAGCTCCTATTCCCACTG
CTCTTTTTTCTCTCTGCACCACTCTTCTCTTTGCCTTGGTGGGTGCTACTCCTAATGGTTCAATTTTTAC
TACTTTATATTTATATAATTCACTTCTCCAATTGTCCCTCATATCTCCTCCTCCAGGTCTGAAGATCAGC
GGCCGCTTGCTGTGCGGTGGTCTTACTTTTGTTTTGCTCTTCCTCTATCTTGTCTAAAGCTTCCTTGGTG
TCTTTTATCTCTATCCTTTGATGCACACAATAGAGGGTTGCTACTGTATTATATAATGATCTAAGTTCTT
CTGATCCTGTCTGAAGGGATGGTTGTAGCTGTCCCAGTATTTGTCTACAGCCTTCTGATGTTTCTAACAG
GCCAGGATTAACTGCGAATCGTTCTAGCTCCCTGCTTGCCCATACTATATGTTTTAATTTATATTTTTTC
TTTCCCCCTGGCCTTAACCGAATTTTTTCCCATCGCGATCTAATTCTCCCCCGCTTAATACTGACGCTCT
CGCACCCATCTCTCTCCTTCTAGCCTCCGCTAGTCAAAATTTTTGGCGTACTCACCAGTCGCCGCCCCTC
GCCTCTTGCCGTGCGCGCTTCAGCAAGCCGAGTCCTGCGTCGAGAGAGCTCCTCTGGTTTCCCTTTCGCT
TTCAAGTCCCTGTTCGGGCGCCACTGCTAGAGATTTTCCACACTGACTAAAAGGGTCTGAGGGATCTCTA
GTTACCAGAGTCACACAACAGACGGGCACACACTACTTGAAGCACTCAAGGCAAGCTTTATTGAGGCTTA
AGCAGTGGGTTCCCTAGTTAGCCAGAGAGCTCCCAGGCTCAGATCTGGTCTAACCAGAGAGACCCAGTAC
AGGCAAAACGCGCTGCTTATATAGACCTCCCACCGTACACGCCTACCGCCCATTTGCGTCAATGGGGCGG
AGTTGTTACGACATTTTGGAAAGTCCCGTTGATTTTGGTGCCAAAACAAACTCCCATTGACGTCAATGGG
GTGGAGACTTGGAAATCCCCGTGAGTCAAACCGCTATCCACGCCCATTGATGTACTGCCAAAACCGCATC
ACCATGGTAATAGCGATGACTAATACGTAGATGTACTGCCAAGTAGGAAAGTCCCATAAGGTCATGTACT
GGGCATAATGCCAGGCGGGCCATTTACCGTCATTGACGTCAATAGGGGGCGTACTTGGCATATGATACAC
TTGATGTACTGCCAAGTGGGCAGTTTACCGTAAATACTCCACCCATTGACGTCAATGGAAAGTCCCTATT
GGCGTTACTATGGGAACATACGTCATTATTGACGTCAATGGGCGGGGGTCGTTGGGCGGTCAGCCAGGCG
GGCCATTTACCGTAAGTTATGTAACGCGGAACTCCATATATGGGCTATGAACTAATGACCCCGTAATTGA
TTACTATTAATAACTAGTCAATAATCAATGTCAACGCGTATATCTGGCCCGTACATCGCGAAGCAGCGCA
AAACGCCTAACCCTAAGCAGATTCTTCATGCAATTGTCGGTCAAGCCTTGCCTTGTTGTAGCTTAAATTT
TGCTCGCGCACTACTCAGCGACCTCCAACACACAAGCAGGGAGCAGATACTGGCTTAACTATGCGGCATC
AGAGCAGATTGTACTGAGAGTGCACCATAGGGGATCGGGAGATCTCCCGATCCGTCGACGTCAGGTGGCA
CTTTTCGGGGAAATGTGCGCGGAACCCCTATTTGTTTATTTTTCTAAATACATTCAAATATGTATCCGCT
CATGAGACAATAACCCTGATAAATGCTTCAATAATATTGAAAAAGGAAGAGTATGAGTATTCAACATTTC
CGTGTCGCCCTTATTCCCTTTTTTGCGGCATTTTGCCTTCCTGTTTTTGCTCACCCAGAAACGCTGGTGA
AAGTAAAAGATGCTGAAGATCAGTTGGGTGCACGAGTGGGTTACATCGAACTGGATCTCAACAGCGGTAA
GATCCTTGAGAGTTTTCGCCCCGAAGAACGTTTTCCAATGATGAGCACTTTTAAAGTTCTGCTATGTGGC
GCGGTATTATCCCGTATTGACGCCGGGCAAGAGCAACTCGGTCGCCGCATACACTATTCTCAGAATGACT
TGGTTGAGTACTCACCAGTCACAGAAAAGCATCTTACGGATGGCATGACAGTAAGAGAATTATGCAGTGC
TGCCATAACCATGAGTGATAACACTGCGGCCAACTTACTTCTGACAACGATCGGAGGACCGAAGGAGCTA
ACCGCTTTTTTGCACAACATGGGGGATCATGTAACTCGCCTTGATCGTTGGGAACCGGAGCTGAATGAAG
CCATACCAAACGACGAGCGTGACACCACGATGCCTGTAGCAATGGCAACAACGTTGCGCAAACTATTAAC
TGGCGAACTACTTACTCTAGCTTCCCGGCAACAATTAATAGACTGGATGGAGGCGGATAAAGTTGCAGGA
CCACTTCTGCGCTCGGCCCTTCCGGCTGGCTGGTTTATTGCTGATAAATCTGGAGCCGGTGAGCGTGGGT
CTCGCGGTATCATTGCAGCACTGGGGCCAGATGGTAAGCCCTCCCGTATCGTAGTTATCTACACGACGGG
GAGTCAGGCAACTATGGATGAACGAAATAGACAGATCGCTGAGATAGGTGCCTCACTGATTAAGCATTGG
TAACTGTCAGACCAAGTTTACTCATATATACTTTAGATTGATTTAAAACTTCATTTTTAATTTAAAAGGA
TCTAGGTGAAGATCCTTTTTGATAATCTCATGACCAAAATCCCTTAACGTGAGTTTTCGTTCCACTGAGC
GTCAGACCCCGTAGAAAAGATCAAAGGATCTTC
